Addgene plasmid #136981: pGGF_RT_FAST_Tq2CFP
Purpose: Goldengate/Greengate module marker for transgenic Arabidopsis seed coat fluorescence
Depositing lab: Klaus Theres. Depositing organization: Max Planck Institute for Plant Breeding Research.
Backbone
  Vector backbone: pUC19
  Vector type: Bacterial Expression
Growth in bacteria
  Bacterial resistance: Ampicillin, 100 μg/mL
  Growth temperature: 37°C
  Growth strain: DH5alpha
  Copy number: High Copy
Gene/Insert
  Gene/Insert name: seed coat marker, replaced RFP w/ Tq2CFP. Replaced NOS terminator w/ Arabidopsis HSP18-2 terminator
  Species: Synthetic
  Mutation: BsaI site domestication in pOLE1:OLE1-RFP 688 G > A, 1427 A>G, 1454 C > T, 1457 A > G
  Cloning method: Restriction Enzyme; 5′ cloning site unknown (unknown if destroyed); 3′ cloning site unknown (unknown if destroyed)
Terms and licenses: Academic/Nonprofit Terms; Industry Terms: Not Available to Industry
Depositor comments: For use in the Greengate system (DOI: 10.1371/journal.pone.0083043, Addgene: Kit # 1000000036) or similar Goldengate-based systems. This plasmid carries a Greengate resistance cassette module, containing the seed coat marker --> DOI:10.1111/j.1365-313X.2009.04060.x
How to cite: pGGF_RT_FAST_Tq2CFP was a gift from Klaus Theres (Addgene plasmid # 136981 ; http://n2t.net/addgene:136981 ; RRID:Addgene_136981)
