[The description below was written by a language model from this plasmid's Addgene catalogue record and pLannotate feature annotations shown in this document.]
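Description:
pGGF_RT_FAST_Tq2CFP is a GreenGate/Golden Gate entry module built on a pUC19 backbone and propagated in E. coli as a high-copy plasmid. It carries a ColE1/pUC-type origin and a β-lactamase gene for ampicillin selection. The backbone also retains remnants typical of pUC-derived cloning vectors: the lac promoter/operator and CAP site, a lacZα fragment, flanking SP6 and T7 promoters, and short lacI, bom and rop fragments. None of these has a stated role in the plant function of the module. Although it is catalogued as a bacterial expression vector, it serves as a parts donor. It occupies the plant resistance-cassette module position of the GreenGate system, to be assembled with other modules in a BsaI-based reaction.

The payload is a FAST-type seed fluorescence marker in place of a conventional selection gene. According to the record, it derives from a pOLE1:OLE1-RFP cassette in which RFP was replaced by the cyan fluorescent protein mTurquoise2 and the NOS terminator by the Arabidopsis HSP18.2 terminator. Four point mutations were introduced to remove internal BsaI sites so the cassette is compatible with Golden Gate assembly. In the feature table, an oleosin coding sequence runs directly into mTurquoise2, followed by the HSP terminator. The oleosin hit is annotated by similarity to a Brassica napus oleosin, although the catalogue names it OLE1. The upstream region is presumably the OLE1 promoter but is not annotated as such. A reverse-strand fragment of the Arabidopsis MSR4 gene lies within it, probably neighbouring genomic sequence. The stated purpose is to mark transgenic Arabidopsis seeds by fluorescence, allowing visual identification of transformants.
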