Features (pLannotate 1.2.2; 16 found; start..end, strand, type, name):
     96..200     +  promoter       AmpR promoter: bla
    201..1061    +  CDS            AmpR: β-lactamase; bla; confers resistance to ampicillin, carbenicillin, and related antibiotics
   1232..1820    +  rep_origin     ori: high-copy-number ColE1/pMB1/pBR322/pUC origin of replication
   2003..2095    +  CDS            lacI (fragment): lac repressor; lacI; The lac repressor binds to the lac operator to inhibit transcription in E. coli. This inhibition can be relieved by adding lactose or isopropyl-β-D-thiogalactopyranoside (IPTG).
   2108..2129    +  protein_bind   CAP binding site: CAP binding activates transcription in the presence of cAMP. E. coli catabolite activator protein
   2144..2174    +  promoter       lac promoter: promoter for the E. coli lac operon
   2182..2198    +  protein_bind   lac operator: The lac repressor binds to the lac operator to inhibit transcription in E. coli. This inhibition can be relieved by adding lactose or isopropyl-β-D-thiogalactopyranoside (IPTG). lac repressor encoded by lacI
   2212..2230    +  promoter       SP6 promoter: promoter for bacteriophage SP6 RNA polymerase
   2610..3134    -  CDS            MSR4 (fragment): MSRA4_ARATH - Also known as PMSR, PMSR4. Experimental evidence at protein level: Swiss-Prot protein existence level 1. Catalyzes the reduction of methionine sulfoxide (MetSO) to methionine in proteins. Plays a protective role against oxidative stress by restoring activity to proteins that have been inactivated by methionine oxidation. Prevents the methionine sulfoxidation of the heat shock protein HSP21 and its subsequent inactivation. MSRA family specifically reduces the MetSO S-enantiomer. From Arabidopsis thaliana (Mouse-ear cress).
   3676..4392    +  CDS            OLEO2_BRANA: Experimental evidence at protein level: Swiss-Prot protein existence level 1. May have a structural role to stabilize the lipid body during desiccation of the seed by preventing coalescence of the oil. Probably interacts with both lipid and phospholipid moieties of lipid bodies. May also provide recognition signals for specific lipase anchorage in lipolysis during seedling growth. From Brassica napus (Rape).
   4393..5109    +  CDS            mTurquoise2: mTurquoise2 is a basic (constitutively fluorescent) cyan fluorescent protein published in 2012, derived from Aequorea victoria. It is reported to be a rapidly-maturing monomer with very low acid sensitivity.
   5114..5362    +  terminator     HSP terminator: efficient transcription terminator from the Arabidopsis thaliana heat shock protein 18.2 gene (Nagaya et al., 2010)
   5384..5402    -  promoter       T7 promoter: promoter for bacteriophage T7 RNA polymerase
   5404..5556    +  CDS            lacZα (fragment): LacZα fragment of β-galactosidase; lacZ fragment
   5562..5661    -  misc_feature   bom (fragment): basis of mobility region from pBR322
   5763..1       -  CDS            rop (fragment) (across the origin): Rop protein, which maintains plasmids at low copy number; rop
>Addgene plasmid #136981 | pGGF_RT_FAST_Tq2CFP | addgene full sequence | sequence record 269096 | Addgene NGS Result
GACGAAAGGGCCTCGTGATACGCCTATTTTTATAGGTTAATGTCATGATAATAATGGTTTCTTAGACGTC
AGGTGGCACTTTTCGGGGAAATGTGCGCGGAACCCCTATTTGTTTATTTTTCTAAATACATTCAAATATG
TATCCGCTCATGAGACAATAACCCTGATAAATGCTTCAATAATATTGAAAAAGGAAGAGTATGAGTATTC
AACATTTCCGTGTCGCCCTTATTCCCTTTTTTGCGGCATTTTGCCTTCCTGTTTTTGCTCACCCAGAAAC
GCTGGTGAAAGTAAAAGATGCTGAAGATCAGTTGGGTGCACGAGTGGGTTACATCGAACTGGATCTCAAC
AGCGGTAAGATCCTTGAGAGTTTTCGCCCCGAAGAACGTTTTCCAATGATGAGCACTTTTAAAGTTCTGC
TATGTGGCGCGGTATTATCCCGTATTGACGCCGGGCAAGAGCAACTCGGTCGCCGCATACACTATTCTCA
GAATGACTTGGTTGAGTACTCACCAGTCACAGAAAAGCATCTTACGGATGGCATGACAGTAAGAGAATTA
TGCAGTGCTGCCATAACCATGAGTGATAACACTGCGGCCAACTTACTTCTGACAACGATCGGAGGACCGA
AGGAGCTAACCGCTTTTTTGCACAACATGGGGGATCATGTAACTCGCCTTGATCGTTGGGAACCGGAGCT
GAATGAAGCCATACCAAACGACGAGCGTGACACCACGATGCCTGTAGCAATGGCAACAACGTTGCGCAAA
CTATTAACTGGCGAACTACTTACTCTAGCTTCCCGGCAACAATTAATAGACTGGATGGAGGCGGATAAAG
TTGCAGGACCACTTCTGCGCTCGGCCCTTCCGGCTGGCTGGTTTATTGCTGATAAATCTGGAGCCGGTGA
GCGTGGCTCTCGAGGTATCATTGCAGCACTGGGGCCAGATGGTAAGCCCTCCCGTATCGTAGTTATCTAC
ACGACGGGGAGTCAGGCAACTATGGATGAACGAAATAGACAGATCGCTGAGATAGGTGCCTCACTGATTA
AGCATTGGTAACTGTCAGACCAAGTTTACTCATATATACTTTAGATTGATTTAAAACTTCATTTTTAATT
TAAAAGGATCTAGGTGAAGATCCTTTTTGATAATCTCATGACCAAAATCCCTTAACGTGAGTTTTCGTTC
CACTGAGCGTCAGACCCCGTAGAAAAGATCAAAGGATCTTCTTGAGATCCTTTTTTTCTGCGCGTAATCT
GCTGCTTGCAAACAAAAAAACCACCGCTACCAGCGGTGGTTTGTTTGCCGGATCAAGAGCTACCAACTCT
TTTTCCGAAGGTAACTGGCTTCAGCAGAGCGCAGATACCAAATACTGTTCTTCTAGTGTAGCCGTAGTTA
GGCCACCACTTCAAGAACTCTGTAGCACCGCCTACATACCTCGCTCTGCTAATCCTGTTACCAGTGGCTG
CTGCCAGTGGCGATAAGTCGTGTCTTACCGGGTTGGACTCAAGACGATAGTTACCGGATAAGGCGCAGCG
GTCGGGCTGAACGGGGGGTTCGTGCACACAGCCCAGCTTGGAGCGAACGACCTACACCGAACTGAGATAC
CTACAGCGTGAGCTATGAGAAAGCGCCACGCTTCCCGAAGGGAGAAAGGCGGACAGGTATCCGGTAAGCG
GCAGGGTCGGAACAGGAGAGCGCACGAGGGAGCTTCCAGGGGGAAACGCCTGGTATCTTTATAGTCCTGT
CGGGTTTCGCCACCTCTGACTTGAGCGTCGATTTTTGTGATGCTCGTCAGGGGGGCGGAGCCTATGGAAA
AACGCCAGCAACGCGGCCTTTTTACGGTTCCTGGCCTTTTGCTGGCCTTTTGCTCACATGTTCTTTCCTG
CGTTATCCCCTGATTCTGTGGATAACCGTATTACCGCCTTTGAGTGAGCTGATACCGCTCGCCGCAGCCG
AACGACCGAGCGCAGCGAGTCAGTGAGCGAGGAAGCGGAAGAGCGCCCAATACGCAAACCGCCTCTCCCC
GCGCGTTGGCCGATTCATTAATGCAGCTGGCACGACAGGTTTCCCGACTGGAAAGCGGGCAGTGAGCGCA
ACGCAATTAATGTGAGTTAGCTCACTCATTAGGCACCCCAGGCTTTACACTTTATGCTTCCGGCTCGTAT
GTTGTGTGGAATTGTGAGCGGATAACAATTTCACACGAGCTATTTAGGTGACACTATAGAAGTGAAGCTT
GGTCTCAACTACTTCAAGTGTATGTAGGTATAGTAACATGAACAAGAACAGACTCAAGTACAAGATCGCA
TACGAAAATGGAAATGGCAATGTCACTTCCACATAATCAAACACGAATCCTCATATCAACAAGGCCTGAG
ATTCTAACTAGCTCATAACAACTTAGCCAATAGTTACTTGAGACTACCAAATGTATGTAGAACTAAAGAC
TAAGGGACAGAGAGTTCGTCTAAACAGGTGAATCTAGTCGTTGTTATCTAATAAACAATTCAGCCCCAAA
TGCAGAACACACATAGAGCTCTCTATTGATTCAAATTACGATCTGATACTGATAACGTCTAGATTTTTAG
GGTTAAAGCAATCAATCACCTGACGATTCAAGGTGGTTGGATCATGACGATTCCAGAAAACATCAAGCAA
GCTCTCAAAGCTACACTCTTTGGGATCATACTGAACTCTAACAACCTCGTTATGTCCCGTAGTGCCAGTA
CAGACATCCTCGTAACTCGGATTGTGCACGATGCCATGGCTATACCCAACCTCGGTCTTGGTCACACCAG
GAACTCTCTGGTAAGCTAGCTCCACTCCCCAGAAACAACCGGCGCCAAATTGCGCGAATTGCTGACCTGA
AGACGGAACATCATCGTCGGGTCCTTGGGCGATTGCGGCGGAAGATGGGTCAGCTTGGGCTTGAGGACAA
GACCCGAATCCGAGTCTGTTGAAAAGGTTGTTCATTGGGGATTTGTATACGGAGATTGGTCGTCGAGAGG
TTTGAGGGAAAGGACAAATGGGTTTGGCTCTGGAGAAAGAGAGTGCGGCTTTAGAGAGAGAATTGAGAGG
TTTAGAGAGAGATGCGGCGGCGATGAGCGGAGGAGAGACGACGAGGACCTGCATTATCAAAGCAGTGACG
TGGTGAAATTTGGAACTTTTAAGAGGCAGATAGATTTATTATTTGTATCCATTTTCTTCATTGTTCTAGA
ATGTCGCGGAACAAATTTTAAAACTAAATCCTAAATTTTTCTAATTTTGTTGCCAATAGTGGATATGTGG
GCCGTATAGAAGGAATCTATTGAAGGCCCAAACCCATACTGACGAGCCCAAAGGTTCGTTTTGCGTTTTA
TGTTTCGGTTCGATGCCAACGCCACATTCTGAGCTAGGCAAAAAACAAACGTGTCTTTGAATAGACTCCT
CTCGTTAACACATGCAGCGGCTGCATGGTGACGCCATTAACACGTGGCCTACAATTGCATGATGTCTCCA
TTGACACGTGACTTCTCGTCTCCTTTCTTAATATATCTAACAAACACTCCTACCTCTTCCAAAATATATA
CACATCTTTTTGATCAATCTCTCATTCAAAATCTCATTCTCTCTAGTAAACAAGAACAAAAAAATGGCGG
ATACAGCTAGAGGAACCCATCACGATATCATCGGCAGGGACCAGTACCCGATGATGGGCCGAGATCGGGA
CCAGTACCAGATGTCCGGACGAGGATCTGACTACTCCAAGTCTAGGCAGATTGCTAAAGCTGCAACTGCT
GTCACAGCTGGTGGTTCCCTCCTTGTTCTCTCCAGCCTTACCCTTGTTGGAACTGTCATAGCTTTGACTG
TTGCAACACCTCTGCTCGTTATCTTCAGCCCAATCCTTGTCCCGGCTCTCATCACAGTTGCACTCCTCAT
CACCGGTTTTCTTTCCTCTGGAGGGTTTGGCATTGCCGCTATAACCGTTTTCTCTTGGATTTACAAGTAA
GCACACATTTATCATCTTACTTCATAATTTTGTGCAATATGTGCATGCATGTGTTGAGCCAGTAGCTTTG
GATCAATTTTTTTGGTCGAATAACAAATGTAACAATAAGAAATTGCAAATTCTAGGGAACATTTGGTTAA
CTAAATACGAAATTTGACCTAGCTAGCTTGAATGTGTCTGTGTATATCATCTATATAGGTAAAATGCTTG
GTATGATACCTATTGATTGTGAATAGGTACGCAACGGGAGAGCACCCACAGGGATCAGACAAGTTGGACA
GTGCAAGGATGAAGTTGGGAAGCAAAGCTCAGGATCTGAAAGACAGAGCTCAGTACTACGGACAGCAACA
TACTGGTGGGGAACATGACCGTGACCGTACTCGTGGTGGCCAGCACACTACTATGGTGAGCAAGGGCGAG
GAGCTGTTCACCGGGGTGGTGCCCATCCTGGTCGAGCTGGACGGCGACGTAAACGGCCACAAGTTCAGCG
TGTCCGGCGAGGGCGAGGGCGATGCCACCTACGGCAAGCTGACCCTGAAGTTCATCTGCACCACCGGCAA
GCTGCCCGTGCCCTGGCCCACCCTCGTGACCACCCTGTCCTGGGGCGTGCAGTGCTTCGCCCGCTACCCC
GACCACATGAAGCAGCACGACTTCTTCAAGTCCGCCATGCCCGAAGGCTACGTCCAGGAGCGCACCATCT
TCTTCAAGGACGACGGCAACTACAAGACCCGCGCCGAGGTGAAGTTCGAGGGCGACACCCTGGTGAACCG
CATCGAGCTGAAGGGCATCGACTTCAAGGAGGACGGCAACATCCTGGGGCACAAGCTGGAGTACAACTAC
TTTAGCGACAACGTCTATATCACCGCCGACAAGCAGAAGAACGGCATCAAGGCCAACTTCAAGATCCGCC
ACAACATCGAGGACGGCGGCGTGCAGCTCGCCGACCACTACCAGCAGAACACCCCCATCGGCGACGGCCC
CGTGCTGCTGCCCGACAACCACTACCTGAGCACCCAGTCCAAGCTGAGCAAAGACCCCAACGAGAAGCGC
GATCACATGGTCCTGCTGGAGTTCGTGACCGCCGCCGGGATCACTCTCGGCATGGACGAGCTGTACAAGT
GAATATGAAGATGAAGATGAAATATTTGGTGTGTCAAATAAAAAGCTTGTGTGCTTAAGTTTGTGTTTTT
TTCTTGGCTTGTTGTGTTATGAATTTGTGGCTTTTTCTAATATTAAATGAATGTAAGATCTCATTATAAT
GAATAAACAAATGTTTCTATAATCCATTGTGAATGTTTTGTTGGATCTCTTCTGCAGCATATAACTACTG
TATGTGCTATGGTATGGACTATGGAATATGATTAAAGATAAGGTATTGAGACCGAATTCTCGCCCTATAG
TGAGTCGTATTACCTGGCCGTCGTTTTACAACGTCGTGACTGGGAAAACCCTGGCGTTACCCAACTTAAT
CGCCTTGCAGCACATCCCCCTTTCGCCAGCTGGCGTAATAGCGAAGAGGCCCGCACCGATCGCCCTTCCC
AACAGTTGCGCAGCCTGAATGGCGAATGGCGCCTGATGCGGTATTTTCTCCTTACGCATCTGTGCGGTAT
TTCACACCGCATATGGTGCACTCTCAGTACAATCTGCTCTGATGCCGCATAGTTAAGCCAGCCCCGACAC
CCGCCAACACCCGCTGACGCGCCCTGACGGGCTTGTCTGCTCCCGGCATCCGCTTACAGACAAGCTGTGA
CCGTCTCCGGGAGCTGCATGTGTCAGAGGTTTTCACCGTCATCACCGAAACGCGCGA
